Addgene plasmid #195642: pBEL2403
Purpose: Complementation of MlaC(WT)
Depositing lab: Gira Bhabha & Damian Ekiert. Depositing organization: NYU Grossman School of Medicine. Publication: Protein-protein interactions in the Mla lipid transport system probed by computational structure prediction and deep mutational scanning. MacRae MR, Puvanendran D, Haase MAB, Coudray N, Kolich L, Lam C, Baek M, Bhabha G, Ekiert DC. J Biol Chem. 2023 Apr 24:104744. doi: 10.1016/j.jbc.2023.104744. PubMed 37100290.
Backbone
  Vector backbone: pBAD
  Vector type: Bacterial Expression
Growth in bacteria
  Bacterial resistance: Ampicillin, 100 μg/mL
  Growth temperature: 37°C
  Growth strain: DH5alpha
  Copy number: High Copy
Gene/Insert
  Gene/Insert name: MlaC
  Species: E. coli
  Cloning method: Gibson Cloning
Terms and licenses: Academic/Nonprofit Terms; Industry Terms: Not Available to Industry
Depositor comments: Please visit https://www.biorxiv.org/content/10.1101/2022.12.09.519820v1 for bioRxiv preprint.
How to cite: pBEL2403 was a gift from Gira Bhabha & Damian Ekiert (Addgene plasmid # 195642 ; http://n2t.net/addgene:195642 ; RRID:Addgene_195642)
