[The description below was written by a language model from this plasmid's Addgene catalogue record and pLannotate feature annotations shown in this document.]
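Description:
pBEL2403 is a bacterial expression plasmid built on a pBAD backbone that carries wild-type E. coli MlaC for genetic complementation experiments. The sequenced record is about 5.2 kb. It replicates from a ColE1/pMB1-type origin, is listed as high copy, and is selected with ampicillin through a β-lactamase gene driven by its own promoter. An M13 phage origin is also present, which in principle allows single-stranded DNA production with helper phage. Short remnants of pBR322-derived elements (bom, rop, the tetracycline resistance gene and its promoter) are annotated only as fragments and are presumably non-functional leftovers of the backbone's lineage.

The payload is the mlaC (yrbC) coding sequence, inserted by Gibson assembly downstream of the araBAD promoter. The divergently transcribed araC regulator is carried on the same plasmid, so expression is controlled by L-arabinose. Transcription is terminated by the rrnB T1 and T2 terminators, which follow a 5S rRNA segment that is part of the same rrnB-derived region. No epitope or purification tags are annotated. MlaC is the periplasmic component of the Mla pathway, which maintains outer membrane lipid asymmetry; it is thought to shuttle phospholipids across the periplasm to the MlaFEDB complex at the inner membrane.

The stated purpose is complementation with wild-type MlaC. The associated study probed protein-protein interactions in the Mla system using structure prediction and deep mutational scanning, so this plasmid probably served as the wild-type reference there, though the record does not specify the host strain or the assay.
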