Features (pLannotate 1.2.2; 14 found; start..end, strand, type, name):
    562..613     -  misc_feature   bom (fragment): basis of mobility region from pBR322
    729..768     -  CDS            rop (fragment): Rop protein, which maintains plasmids at low copy number; rop
    769..954     -  CDS            TcR (fragment): tetracycline efflux protein; tet; confers resistance to tetracycline
    964..982     +  promoter       tet promoter (fragment): E. coli promoter for tetracycline efflux protein gene
   1072..1950    -  CDS            araC: L-arabinose regulatory protein; araC
   1977..2261    +  promoter       araBAD promoter: araBAD; promoter of the L-arabinose operon of E. coli; the araC regulatory gene is transcribed in the opposite direction (Guzman et al., 1995)
   2308..2940    +  CDS            mlaC (sequence withheld): MLAC_ECOLI - Also known as yrbC. Experimental evidence at protein level: Swiss-Prot protein existence level 1. Involved in a phospholipid transport pathway that maintains lipid asymmetry in the outer membrane by retrograde trafficking of phospholipids from the outer membrane to the inner membrane. May transfer phospholipid across the periplasmic space and deliver it to the MlaFEDB complex at the inner membrane. From Escherichia coli (strain K12).
   3119..3234    +  ncRNA          5S rRNA: Accession: RF00001 - 5S ribosomal RNA
   3238..3324    +  terminator     rrnB T1 terminator: Escherichia coli rrnB; transcription terminator T1 from the E. coli rrnB gene
   3416..3443    +  terminator     rrnB T2 terminator: transcription terminator T2 from the E. coli rrnB gene
   3462..3553    +  promoter       AmpR promoter: bla
   3554..4414    +  CDS            AmpR: β-lactamase; bla; confers resistance to ampicillin, carbenicillin, and related antibiotics
   4456..4836    +  rep_origin     M13 ori (sequence partly withheld): M13 bacteriophage origin of replication; arrow indicates direction of (+) strand synthesis
   5022..376     +  rep_origin     ori (across the origin): high-copy-number ColE1/pMB1/pBR322/pUC origin of replication
>Addgene plasmid #195642 | pBEL2403 | addgene full sequence | sequence record 383733 | Addgene NGS Result
TCTGCTAATCCTGTTACCAGTGGCTGCTGCCAGTGGCGATAAGTCGTGTCTTACCGGGTTGGACTCAAGA
CGATAGTTACCGGATAAGGCGCAGCGGTCGGGCTGAACGGGGGGTTCGTGCACACAGCCCAGCTTGGAGC
GAACGACCTACACCGAACTGAGATACCTACAGCGTGAGCTATGAGAAAGCGCCACGCTTCCCGAAGGGAG
AAAGGCGGACAGGTATCCGGTAAGCGGCAGGGTCGGAACAGGAGAGCGCACGAGGGAGCTTCCAGGGGGA
AACGCCTGGTATCTTTATAGTCCTGTCGGGTTTCGCCACCTCTGACTTGAGCGTCGATTTTTGTGATGCT
CGTCAGGGGGGCGGAGCCTATGGAAAAACGCCAGCAACGCGGCCTTTTTACGGTTCCTGGCCTTTTGCTG
GCCTTTTGCTCACATGTTCTTTCCTGCGTTATCCCCTGATTCTGTGGATAACCGTATTACCGCCTTTGAG
TGAGCTGATACCGCTCGCCGCAGCCGAACGACCGAGCGCAGCGAGTCAGTGAGCGAGGAAGCGGAAGAGC
GCCTGATGCGGTATTTTCTCCTTACGCATCTGTGCGGTATTTCACACCGCATAGGGTCATGGCTGCGCCC
CGACACCCGCCAACACCCGCTGACGCGCCCTGACGGGCTTGTCTGCTCCCGGCATCCGCTTACAGACAAG
CTGTGACCGTCTCCGGGAGCTGCATGTGTCAGAGGTTTTCACCGTCATCACCGAAACGCGCGAGGCAGAA
GGAGATGGCGCCCAACAGTCCCCCGGCCACGGGGCCTGCCACCATACCCACGCCGAAACAAGCGCTCATG
AGCCCGAAGTGGCGAGCCCGATCTTCCCCATCGGTGATGTCGGCGATATAGGCGCCAGCAACCGCACCTG
TGGCGCCGGTGATGCCGGCCACGATGCGTCCGGCGTAGAGGATCTGCTCATGTTTGACAGCTTATCATCG
ATGCATAATGTGCCTGTCAAATGGACGAAGCAGGGATTCTGCAAACCCTATGCTACTCCGTCAAGCCGTC
AATTGTCTGATTCGTTACCAATTATGACAACTTGACGGCTACATCATTCACTTTTTCTTCACAACCGGCA
CGGAACTCGCTCGGGCTGGCCCCGGTGCATTTTTTAAATACCCGCGAGAAATAGAGTTGATCGTCAAAAC
CAACATTGCGACCGACGGTGGCGATAGGCATCCGGGTGGTGCTCAAAAGCAGCTTCGCCTGGCTGATACG
TTGGTCCTCGCGCCAGCTTAAGACGCTAATCCCTAACTGCTGGCGGAAAAGATGTGACAGACGCGACGGC
GACAAGCAAACATGCTGTGCGACGCTGGCGATATCAAAATTGCTGTCTGCCAGGTGATCGCTGATGTACT
GACAAGCCTCGCGTACCCGATTATCCATCGGTGGATGGAGCGACTCGTTAATCGCTTCCATGCGCCGCAG
TAACAATTGCTCAAGCAGATTTATCGCCAGCAGCTCCGAATAGCGCCCTTCCCCTTGCCCGGCGTTAATG
ATTTGCCCAAACAGGTCGCTGAAATGCGGCTGGTGCGCTTCATCCGGGCGAAAGAACCCCGTATTGGCAA
ATATTGACGGCCAGTTAAGCCATTCATGCCAGTAGGCGCGCGGACGAAAGTAAACCCACTGGTGATACCA
TTCGCGAGCCTCCGGATGACGACCGTAGTGATGAATCTCTCCTGGCGGGAACAGCAAAATATCACCCGGT
CGGCAAACAAATTCTCGTCCCTGATTTTTCACCACCCCCTGACCGCGAATGGTGAGATTGAGAATATAAC
CTTTCATTCCCAGCGGTCGGTCGATAAAAAAATCGAGATAACCGTTGGCCTCAATCGGCGTTAAACCCGC
CACCAGATGGGCATTAAACGAGTATCCCGGCAGCAGGGGATCATTTTGCGCTTCAGCCATACTTTTCATA
CTCCCGCCATTCAGAGAAGAAACCAATTGTCCATATTGCATCAGACATTGCCGTCACTGCGTCTTTTACT
GGCTCTTCTCGCTAACCAAACCGGTAACCCCGCTTATTAAAAGCATTCTGTAACAAAGCGGGACCAAAGC
CATGACAAAAACGCGTAACAAAAGTGTCTATAATCACGGCAGAAAAGTCCACATTGATTATTTGCACGGC
GTCACACTTTGCTATGCCATAGCATTTTTATCCATAAGATTAGCGGATCCTACCTGACGCTTTTTATCGC
AACTCTCTACTGTTTCTCCATACCCGTTTTTTTGGGCTAGCGGCCGGCCTGGCCCGAAGGGTGAATT
[633 nt withheld, positions 2308-2940]
TAAGGCCCAGGCGGCCGGTACCAAATTCCAGAAAAGAGACGCTGAAAAGCGTCTTTTTTCGTTTTGGTCC
TGGTCTGAGGAATGGTTGTAAGCTTGGCTGTTTTGGCGGATGAGAGAAGATTTTCAGCCTGATACAGATT
AAATCAGAACGCAGAAGCGGTCTGATAAAACAGAATTTGCCTGGCGGCAGTAGCGCGGTGGTCCCACCTG
ACCCCATGCCGAACTCAGAAGTGAAACGCCGTAGCGCCGATGGTAGTGTGGGGTCTCCCCATGCGAGAGT
AGGGAACTGCCAGGCATCAAATAAAACGAAAGGCTCAGTCGAAAGACTGGGCCTTTCGTTTTATCTGTTG
TTTGTCGGTGAACGCTCTCCTGAGTAGGACAAATCCGCCGGGAGCGGATTTGAACGTTGCGAAGCAACGG
CCCGGAGGGTGGCGGGCAGGACGCCCGCCATAAACTGCCAGGCATCAAATTAAGCAGAAGGCCATCCTGA
CGGATGGCCTTTTTGCGTTTCTACAAACTCTTTTGTTTATTTTTCTAAATACATTCAAATATGTATCCGC
TCATGAGACAATAACCCTGATAAATGCTTCAATAATATTGAAAAAGGAAGAGTATGAGTATTCAACATTT
CCGTGTCGCCCTTATTCCCTTTTTTGCGGCATTTTGCCTTCCTGTTTTTGCTCACCCAGAAACGCTGGTG
AAAGTAAAAGATGCTGAAGATCAGTTGGGTGCACGAGTGGGTTACATCGAACTGGATCTCAACAGCGGTA
AGATCCTTGAGAGTTTTCGCCCCGAAGAACGTTTTCCAATGATGAGCACTTTTAAAGTTCTGCTATGTGG
CGCGGTATTATCCCGTGTTGACGCCGGGCAAGAGCAACTCGGTCGCCGCATACACTATTCTCAGAATGAC
TTGGTTGAGTACTCACCAGTCACAGAAAAGCATCTTACGGATGGCATGACAGTAAGAGAATTATGCAGTG
CTGCCATAACCATGAGTGATAACACTGCGGCCAACTTACTTCTGACAACGATCGGAGGACCGAAGGAGCT
AACCGCTTTTTTGCACAACATGGGGGATCATGTAACTCGCCTTGATCGTTGGGAACCGGAGCTGAATGAA
GCCATACCAAACGACGAGCGTGACACCACGATGCCTGCAGCAATGGCAACAACGTTGCGCAAACTATTAA
CTGGCGAACTACTTACTCTAGCTTCCCGGCAACAATTAATAGACTGGATGGAGGCGGATAAAGTTGCAGG
ACCACTTCTGCGCTCGGCCCTTCCGGCTGGCTGGTTTATTGCTGATAAATCTGGAGCCGGTGAGCGTGGG
TCTCGCGGTATCATTGCAGCACTGGGGCCAGATGGTAAGCCCTCCCGTATCGTAGTTATCTACACGACGG
GGAGTCAGGCAACTATGGATGAACGAAATAGACAGATCGCTGAGATAGGTGCCTCACTGATTAAGCATTG
GTAACTGTCAGACCAAGTTTACTCATATATACTTTAGATTGATT
[125 nt withheld, positions 4455-4579]
C
[141 nt withheld, positions 4581-4721]
CCTTTGACGTTGGAGTCCACGTTCTTT
[37 nt withheld, positions 4749-4785]
ACCCTATCTCGGGCTATTCTTTTGATTTATAAGGGATTTTGCCGATTTCGGCCTATTGGTTAAAAAATGA
GCTGATTTAACAAAAATTTAACGCGAATTTTAACAAAATATTAACGTTTACAATTTAAAAGGATCTAGGT
GAAGATCCTTTTTGATAATCTCATGACCAAAATCCCTTAACGTGAGTTTTCGTTCCACTGAGCGTCAGAC
CCCGTAGAAAAGATCAAAGGATCTTCTTGAGATCCTTTTTTTCTGCGCGTAATCTGCTGCTTGCAAACAA
AAAAACCACCGCTACCAGCGGTGGTTTGTTTGCCGGATCAAGAGCTACCAACTCTTTTTCCGAAGGTAAC
TGGCTCAGCAGAGCGCAGATACCAAATACTGTCCTTCTAGTGTAGCCGTAGTTAGGCCACCACTTCAAGA
ACTCTGTAGCACCGCCTACATACCTCGC
